>Addgene plasmid #92355 | HeFSpCas9 | addgene full sequence | sequence record 197617 | Addgene NGS Result
CTAGAGGTACCCGTTACATAACTTACGGTAAATGGCCCGCCTGGCTGACCGCCCAACGACCCCCGCCCAT
TGACGTCAATAGTAACGCCAATAGGGACTTTCCATTGACGTCAATGGGTGGAGTATTTACGGTAAACTGC
CCACTTGGCAGTACATCAAGTGTATCATATGCCAAGTACGCCCCCTATTGACGTCAATGACGGTAAATGG
CCCGCCTGGCATTGTGCCCAGTACATGACCTTATGGGACTTTCCTACTTGGCAGTACATCTACGTATTAG
TCATCGCTATTACCATGGTCGAGGTGAGCCCCACGTTCTGCTTCACTCTCCCCATCTCCCCCCCCTCCCC
ACCCCCAATTTTGTATTTATTTATTTTTTAATTATTTTGTGCAGCGATGGGGGCGGGGGGGGGGGGGGGG
CGCGCGCCAGGCGGGGCGGGGCGGGGCGAGGGGCGGGGCGGGGCGAGGCGGAGAGGTGCGGCGGCAGCCA
ATCAGAGCGGCGCGCTCCGAAAGTTTCCTTTTATGGCGAGGCGGCGGCGGCGGCGGCCCTATAAAAAGCG
AAGCGCGCGGCGGGCGGGAGTCGCTGCGCGCTGCCTTCGCCCCGTGCCCCGCTCCGCCGCCGCCTCGCGC
CGCCCGCCCCGGCTCTGACTGACCGCGTTACTCCCACAGGTGAGCGGGCGGGACGGCCCTTCTCCTCCGG
GCTGTAATTAGCTGAGCAAGAGGTAAGGGTTTAAGGGATGGTTGGTTGGTGGGGTATTAATGTTTAATTA
CCTGGAGCACCTGCCTGAAATCACTTTTTTTCAGGTTGGACCGGTGCCACCATGGACTATAAGGACCACG
ACGGAGACTACAAGGATCATGATATTGATTACAAAGACGATGACGATAAGATGGCCCCAAAGAAGAAGCG
GAAGGTCGGTATCCACGGAGTCCCAGCAGCCGACAAGAAGTACAGCATCGGCCTGGACATCGGCACCAAC
TCTGTGGGCTGGGCCGTGATCACCGACGAGTACAAGGTGCCCAGCAAGAAATTCAAGGTGCTGGGCAACA
CCGACCGGCACAGCATCAAGAAGAACCTGATCGGAGCCCTGCTGTTCGACAGCGGCGAAACAGCCGAGGC
CACCCGGCTGAAGAGAACCGCCAGAAGAAGATACACCAGACGGAAGAACCGGATCTGCTATCTGCAAGAG
ATCTTCAGCAACGAGATGGCCAAGGTGGACGACAGCTTCTTCCACAGACTGGAAGAGTCCTTCCTGGTGG
AAGAGGATAAGAAGCACGAGCGGCACCCCATCTTCGGCAACATCGTGGACGAGGTGGCCTACCACGAGAA
GTACCCCACCATCTACCACCTGAGAAAGAAACTGGTGGACAGCACCGACAAGGCCGACCTGCGGCTGATC
TATCTGGCCCTGGCCCACATGATCAAGTTCCGGGGCCACTTCCTGATCGAGGGCGACCTGAACCCCGACA
ACAGCGACGTGGACAAGCTGTTCATCCAGCTGGTGCAGACCTACAACCAGCTGTTCGAGGAAAACCCCAT
CAACGCCAGCGGCGTGGACGCCAAGGCCATCCTGTCTGCCAGACTGAGCAAGAGCAGACGGCTGGAAAAT
CTGATCGCCCAGCTGCCCGGCGAGAAGAAGAATGGCCTGTTCGGAAACCTGATTGCCCTGAGCCTGGGCC
TGACCCCCAACTTCAAGAGCAACTTCGACCTGGCCGAGGATGCCAAACTGCAGCTGAGCAAGGACACCTA
CGACGACGACCTGGACAACCTGCTGGCCCAGATCGGCGACCAGTACGCCGACCTGTTTCTGGCCGCCAAG
AACCTGTCCGACGCCATCCTGCTGAGCGACATCCTGAGAGTGAACACCGAGATCACCAAGGCCCCCCTGA
GCGCCTCTATGATCAAGAGATACGACGAGCACCACCAGGACCTGACCCTGCTGAAAGCTCTCGTGCGGCA
GCAGCTGCCTGAGAAGTACAAAGAGATTTTCTTCGACCAGAGCAAGAACGGCTACGCCGGCTACATTGAC
GGCGGAGCCAGCCAGGAAGAGTTCTACAAGTTCATCAAGCCCATCCTGGAAAAGATGGACGGCACCGAGG
AACTGCTCGTGAAGCTGAACAGAGAGGACCTGCTGCGGAAGCAGCGGACCTTCGACAACGGCAGCATCCC
CCACCAGATCCACCTGGGAGAGCTGCACGCCATTCTGCGGCGGCAGGAAGATTTTTACCCATTCCTGAAG
GACAACCGGGAAAAGATCGAGAAGATCCTGACCTTCCGCATCCCCTACTACGTGGGCCCTCTGGCCAGGG
GAAACAGCAGATTCGCCTGGATGACCAGAAAGAGCGAGGAAACCATCACCCCCTGGAACTTCGAGGAAGT
GGTGGACAAGGGCGCTTCCGCCCAGAGCTTCATCGAGCGGATGACCGCCTTCGATAAGAACCTGCCCAAC
GAGAAGGTGCTGCCCAAGCACAGCCTGCTGTACGAGTACTTCACCGTGTATAACGAGCTGACCAAAGTGA
AATACGTGACCGAGGGAATGAGAAAGCCCGCCTTCCTGAGCGGCGAGCAGAAAAAGGCCATCGTGGACCT
GCTGTTCAAGACCAACCGGAAAGTGACCGTGAAGCAGCTGAAAGAGGACTACTTCAAGAAAATCGAGTGC
TTCGACTCCGTGGAAATCTCCGGCGTGGAAGATCGGTTCAACGCCTCCCTGGGCACATACCACGATCTGC
TGAAAATTATCAAGGACAAGGACTTCCTGGACAATGAGGAAAACGAGGACATTCTGGAAGATATCGTGCT
GACCCTGACACTGTTTGAGGACAGAGAGATGATCGAGGAACGGCTGAAAACCTATGCCCACCTGTTCGAC
GACAAAGTGATGAAGCAGCTGAAGCGGCGGAGATACACCGGCTGGGGCGCGCTGAGCCGGAAGCTGATCA
ACGGCATCCGCGACAAGCAGTCCGGCAAGACAATCCTGGATTTCCTGAAGTCCGACGGCTTCGCCAACAG
AAACTTCATGGCGCTGATCCACGACGACAGCCTGACCTTTAAAGAGGACATCCAGAAAGCCCAGGTGTCC
GGCCAGGGCGATAGCCTGCACGAGCACATTGCCAATCTCGCCGGCAGCCCCGCCATTAAGAAGGGCATCC
TCCAGACAGTGAAGGTGGTGGACGAGCTGGTGAAAGTGATGGGCCGGCACAAGCCCGAGAACATCGTGAT
CGAAATGGCCAGAGAGAACCAGACCACCCAGAAGGGACAGAAGAACAGTCGCGAGAGAATGAAGCGGATC
GAAGAGGGCATCAAAGAGCTGGGCAGCCAGATCCTGAAAGAACACCCCGTGGAAAACACCCAGCTCCAGA
ACGAGAAGCTGTACCTGTACTACCTCCAGAATGGGCGGGATATGTACGTGGACCAGGAACTGGACATCAA
CCGGCTGTCCGACTACGATGTGGACCATATCGTGCCTCAGAGCTTTCTGGCGGACGACTCCATCGACAAC
AAGGTGCTGACCAGAAGCGACAAGAACCGGGGCAAGAGCGACAACGTGCCCTCCGAAGAGGTCGTGAAGA
AGATGAAGAACTACTGGCGGCAGCTGCTGAACGCCAAGCTGATTACCCAGAGAAAGTTCGACAATCTGAC
CAAGGCCGAGAGAGGCGGCCTGAGCGAACTGGATAAGGCCGGCTTCATCAAGAGACAGCTGGTGGAAACC
CGGGCGATCACAAAGCACGTGGCACAGATCCTGGACTCCCGGATGAACACTAAGTACGACGAGAATGACA
AGCTGATCCGGGAAGTGAAAGTGATCACCCTGAAGTCCAAGCTGGTGTCCGATTTCCGGAAGGATTTCCA
GTTTTACAAAGTGCGCGAGATCAACAACTACCACCACGCCCACGACGCCTACCTGAACGCCGTCGTGGGA
ACCGCCCTGATCAAAAAGTACCCTGCGCTGGAAAGCGAGTTCGTGTACGGCGACTACAAGGTGTACGACG
TGCGGAAGATGATCGCCAAGAGCGAGCAGGAAATCGGCAAGGCTACCGCCAAGTACTTCTTCTACAGCAA
CATCATGAACTTTTTCAAGACCGAGATTACCCTGGCCAACGGCGAGATCCGGAAGGCGCCTCTGATCGAG
ACAAACGGCGAAACCGGGGAGATCGTGTGGGATAAGGGCCGGGATTTTGCCACCGTGCGGAAAGTGCTGA
GCATGCCCCAAGTGAATATCGTGAAAAAGACCGAGGTGCAGACAGGCGGCTTCAGCAAAGAGTCTATCCT
GCCCAAGAGGAACAGCGATAAGCTGATCGCCAGAAAGAAGGACTGGGATCCTAAGAAGTACGGCGGCTTC
GACAGCCCCACCGTGGCCTATTCTGTGCTGGTGGTGGCCAAAGTGGAAAAGGGCAAGTCCAAGAAGCTTA
AGAGTGTGAAAGAGCTGCTGGGGATCACCATCATGGAAAGAAGCAGCTTCGAGAAGAATCCCATCGACTT
TCTGGAAGCCAAGGGCTACAAAGAAGTGAAAAAGGACCTGATCATCAAGCTGCCTAAGTACTCGCTCTTC
GAGCTGGAAAACGGCCGGAAGAGAATGCTGGCCTCTGCCGGCGAATTGCAGAAGGGAAACGAACTGGCTC
TTCCCTCCAAATATGTGAACTTCCTGTACCTGGCCAGCCACTATGAGAAGCTGAAGGGCTCCCCCGAGGA
TAATGAGCAGAAACAGCTGTTTGTGGAACAGCACAAGCACTACCTGGACGAGATCATCGAGCAGATCAGC
GAGTTCTCCAAGAGAGTGATCCTGGCCGACGCTAATCTGGACAAAGTGCTGTCCGCCTACAACAAGCACC
GGGATAAGCCCATCAGAGAGCAGGCCGAGAATATCATCCACCTGTTTACCCTGACCAATCTGGGAGCCCC
TGCCGCCTTCAAGTACTTTGACACCACCATCGATAGGAAGAGGTACACGTCGACCAAAGAGGTGCTGGAC
GCCACCCTGATCCACCAGAGCATCACCGGCCTGTACGAAACGCGTATCGACCTGTCTCAGCTGGGAGGCG
ACAAAAGGCCGGCGGCCACGAAAAAGGCCGGCCAGGCAAAAAAGAAAAAGTAAGAATTCCTAGAGCTCGC
TGATCAGCCTCGACTGTGCCTTCTAGTTGCCAGCCATCTGTTGTTTGCCCCTCCCCCGTGCCTTCCTTGA
CCCTGGAAGGTGCCACTCCCACTGTCCTTTCCTAATAAAATGAGGAAATTGCATCGCATTGTCTGAGTAG
GTGTCATTCTATTCTGGGGGGTGGGGTGGGGCAGGACAGCAAGGGGGAGGATTGGGAAGAGAATAGCAGG
CATGCTGGGGAGCGGCCGCAGGAACCCCTAGTGATGGAGTTGGCCACTCCCTCTCTGCGCGCTCGCTCGC
TCACTGAGGCCGGGCGACCAAAGGTCGCCCGACGCCCGGGCTTTGCCCGGGCGGCCTCAGTGAGCGAGCG
AGCGCGCAGCTGCCTGCAGGGGCGCCTGATGCGGTATTTTCTCCTTACGCATCTGTGCGGTATTTCACAC
CGCATA
[95 nt withheld, positions 5537-5631]
T
[46 nt withheld, positions 5633-5678]
C
[141 nt withheld, positions 5680-5820]
CCTTTGACGTTGGAGTCCACGTTCTTT
[37 nt withheld, positions 5848-5884]
ACTCTATCTCGGGCTATTCTTTTGATTTATAAGGGATTTTGCCGATTTCGGTCTATTGGTTAAAAAATGA
GCTGATTTAACAAAAATTTAACGCGAATTTTAACAAAATATTAACGTTTACAATTTTATGGTGCACTCTC
AGTACAATCTGCTCTGATGCCGCATAGTTAAGCCAGCCCCGACACCCGCCAACACCCGCTGACGCGCCCT
GACGGGCTTGTCTGCTCCCGGCATCCGCTTACAGACAAGCTGTGACCGTCTCCGGGAGCTGCATGTGTCA
GAGGTTTTCACCGTCATCACCGAAACGCGCGAGACGAAAGGGCCTCGTGATACGCCTATTTTTATAGGTT
AATGTCATGATAATAATGGTTTCTTAGACGTCAGGTGGCACTTTTCGGGGAAATGTGCGCGGAACCCCTA
TTTGTTTATTTTTCTAAATACATTCAAATATGTATCCGCTCATGAGACAATAACCCTGATAAATGCTTCA
ATAATATTGAAAAAGGAAGAGTATGAGTATTCAACATTTCCGTGTCGCCCTTATTCCCTTTTTTGCGGCA
TTTTGCCTTCCTGTTTTTGCTCACCCAGAAACGCTGGTGAAAGTAAAAGATGCTGAAGATCAGTTGGGTG
CACGAGTGGGTTACATCGAACTGGATCTCAACAGCGGTAAGATCCTTGAGAGTTTTCGCCCCGAAGAACG
TTTTCCAATGATGAGCACTTTTAAAGTTCTGCTATGTGGCGCGGTATTATCCCGTATTGACGCCGGGCAA
GAGCAACTCGGTCGCCGCATACACTATTCTCAGAATGACTTGGTTGAGTACTCACCAGTCACAGAAAAGC
ATCTTACGGATGGCATGACAGTAAGAGAATTATGCAGTGCTGCCATAACCATGAGTGATAACACTGCGGC
CAACTTACTTCTGACAACGATCGGAGGACCGAAGGAGCTAACCGCTTTTTTGCACAACATGGGGGATCAT
GTAACTCGCCTTGATCGTTGGGAACCGGAGCTGAATGAAGCCATACCAAACGACGAGCGTGACACCACGA
TGCCTGTAGCAATGGCAACAACGTTGCGCAAACTATTAACTGGCGAACTACTTACTCTAGCTTCCCGGCA
ACAATTAATAGACTGGATGGAGGCGGATAAAGTTGCAGGACCACTTCTGCGCTCGGCCCTTCCGGCTGGC
TGGTTTATTGCTGATAAATCTGGAGCCGGTGAGCGTGGAAGCCGCGGTATCATTGCAGCACTGGGGCCAG
ATGGTAAGCCCTCCCGTATCGTAGTTATCTACACGACGGGGAGTCAGGCAACTATGGATGAACGAAATAG
ACAGATCGCTGAGATAGGTGCCTCACTGATTAAGCATTGGTAACTGTCAGACCAAGTTTACTCATATATA
CTTTAGATTGATTTAAAACTTCATTTTTAATTTAAAAGGATCTAGGTGAAGATCCTTTTTGATAATCTCA
TGACCAAAATCCCTTAACGTGAGTTTTCGTTCCACTGAGCGTCAGACCCCGTAGAAAAGATCAAAGGATC
TTCTTGAGATCCTTTTTTTCTGCGCGTAATCTGCTGCTTGCAAACAAAAAAACCACCGCTACCAGCGGTG
GTTTGTTTGCCGGATCAAGAGCTACCAACTCTTTTTCCGAAGGTAACTGGCTTCAGCAGAGCGCAGATAC
CAAATACTGTTCTTCTAGTGTAGCCGTAGTTAGGCCACCACTTCAAGAACTCTGTAGCACCGCCTACATA
CCTCGCTCTGCTAATCCTGTTACCAGTGGCTGCTGCCAGTGGCGATAAGTCGTGTCTTACCGGGTTGGAC
TCAAGACGATAGTTACCGGATAAGGCGCAGCGGTCGGGCTGAACGGGGGGTTCGTGCACACAGCCCAGCT
TGGAGCGAACGACCTACACCGAACTGAGATACCTACAGCGTGAGCTATGAGAAAGCGCCACGCTTCCCGA
AGGGAGAAAGGCGGACAGGTATCCGGTAAGCGGCAGGGTCGGAACAGGAGAGCGCACGAGGGAGCTTCCA
GGGGGAAACGCCTGGTATCTTTATAGTCCTGTCGGGTTTCGCCACCTCTGACTTGAGCGTCGATTTTTGT
GATGCTCGTCAGGGGGGCGGAGCCTATGGAAAAACGCCAGCAACGCGGCCTTTTTACGGTTCCTGGCCTT
TTGCTGGCCTTTTGCTCACATG
Features (pLannotate 1.2.2; 14 found; start..end, strand, type, name):
     12..297     +  enhancer       CMV enhancer: human cytomegalovirus immediate early enhancer; contains an 18-bp deletion relative to the standard CMV enhancer
    299..576     +  promoter       chicken β-actin promoter: No description available
    577..804     +  intron         hybrid intron: hybrid between chicken β-actin (CBA) and minute virus of mice (MMV) introns (Gray et al., 2011)
    942..5042    +  CDS            eSpCas9(1.1): Cas9 endonuclease from the Streptococcus pyogenes Type II CRISPR/Cas system, mutated to improve targeting specificity (Slaymaker et al., 2016) carries the mutations K848A, K1003A, and R1060A
   5043..5090    +  CDS            nucleoplasmin NLS: bipartite nuclear localization signal from nucleoplasmin
   5124..5235    +  polyA_signal   bGH poly(A) signal: bovine growth hormone polyadenylation signal
   5340..5480    +  repeat_region  AAV2 ITR: inverted terminal repeat of adeno-associated virus serotype 2 inverted
   5485..5536    -  misc_feature   bom (fragment): basis of mobility region from pBR322
   5555..6010    +  rep_origin     f1 ori (sequence partly withheld): f1 bacteriophage origin of replication; arrow indicates direction of (+) strand synthesis
   6011..6060    -  misc_feature   bom (fragment): basis of mobility region from pBR322
   6162..6197    -  CDS            rop (fragment): Rop protein, which maintains plasmids at low copy number; rop
   6292..6396    +  promoter       AmpR promoter: bla
   6397..7257    +  CDS            AmpR: β-lactamase; bla; confers resistance to ampicillin, carbenicillin, and related antibiotics
   7428..8016    +  rep_origin     ori: high-copy-number ColE1/pMB1/pBR322/pUC origin of replication
