[The description below was written by a language model from this plasmid's Addgene catalogue record and pLannotate feature annotations shown in this document.]
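Description:
HeFSpCas9 is a mammalian expression plasmid of about 8.1 kb, built on a pX330-like backbone from which the U6-sgRNA cassette has been removed, so it supplies only the nuclease. It is propagated in E. coli as a high-copy plasmid through a ColE1/pUC-type origin and selected with ampicillin via the β-lactamase gene. The backbone also carries an f1 phage origin and a single annotated AAV2 inverted terminal repeat downstream of the expression cassette, a remnant of the parental vector rather than a functional packaging pair. Short bom and rop fragments are also annotated.

The payload is a human codon-optimized Streptococcus pyogenes Cas9 driven by the Cbh promoter, which appears in the feature table as a CMV enhancer, chicken β-actin promoter and hybrid CBA/MVM intron. Transcripts are terminated by the bGH polyadenylation signal. The protein carries an N-terminal 3xFLAG tag for detection and nuclear localization signals at both ends. Only the C-terminal nucleoplasmin NLS is annotated; the gap upstream of the Cas9 coding sequence is consistent with the recorded N-terminal tag and NLS. The automated annotation labels the coding sequence as eSpCas9(1.1) because it contains K848A, K1003A and R1060A. According to the record, it additionally carries the SpCas9-HF1 substitutions N497A, R661A, Q695A and Q926A, and this combination defines the "Highly enhanced Fidelity" variant.

The depositor describes HeFSpCas9 as giving markedly increased specificity on targets where eSpCas9(1.1) and SpCas9-HF1 still show higher off-target propensity. Because the guide RNA must be provided from a separate plasmid, different SpCas9 variants can be compared side by side with the same sgRNA in genome-editing experiments.
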