Addgene plasmid #92355: HeFSpCas9
Purpose: Expression plasmid for human codon-optimized increased fidelity HeFSpCas9 (without U6-sgRNA coding sequence)
Depositing lab: Ervin Welker. Depositing organization: HUN-REN Biological Research Centre Szeged (HUN-REN Szegedi Biológiai Kutatóközpont). Publication: Crossing enhanced and high fidelity SpCas9 nucleases to optimize specificity and cleavage. Kulcsar PI, Talas A, Huszar K, Ligeti Z, Toth E, Weinhardt N, Fodor E, Welker E. Genome Biol. 2017 Oct 6;18(1):190. doi: 10.1186/s13059-017-1318-8. PubMed 28985763.
Backbone
  Vector backbone: pX330-like (without U6-sgRNA coding sequence)
  Total vector size (bp): 8077
  Vector type: Mammalian Expression, CRISPR
Growth in bacteria
  Bacterial resistance: Ampicillin, 100 μg/mL
  Growth temperature: 37°C
  Growth strain: NEB Stable
  Copy number: High Copy
Gene/Insert
  Gene/Insert name: 3xFLAG-NLS-Streptococcus pyogenes Highly enhanced Fidelity Cas9-NLS (alt name: pX330-Flag-HeFSpCas9)
  Species: S. pyogenes
  Insert size (bp): 4272
  Mutation: N497A, R661A, Q695A, K848A, Q926A, K1003A, R1060A
  Promoter: Cbh
  Tag / fusion protein: 3xFLAG (N terminal on insert); NLS (N terminal on insert); NLS (C terminal on insert)
  Cloning method: Unknown
  Sequencing primers: 5′ TAGCTGAGCAAGAGGTAAGG
Terms and licenses: Academic/Nonprofit Terms; Industry Terms: Not Available to Industry
Depositor comments: pCbh-3xFLAG-NLS-HeFSpCas9-NLS (without U6-sgRNA coding sequence). Highly enhanced Fidelity nuclease variant HeFSpCas9 contains mutations from both eSpCas9 (1.1) and SpCas9-HF1. HeFSpCas9s exhibits activity with spectacularly increased specificity specifically for those targets that are met with higher off-target propensity by eSpCas9 (1.1) and SpCas9-HF1. The lack of sgRNA expression cassette allows for easy testing of various SpCas9 variants with the same sgRNA expressed from a separate plasmid (e.g. pmCherry_gRNA, Addgene# #80457). For detailed information and plasmid usage, please see the associated publication.
How to cite: HeFSpCas9 was a gift from Ervin Welker (Addgene plasmid # 92355 ; http://n2t.net/addgene:92355 ; RRID:Addgene_92355)
