>Addgene plasmid #92355 | HeFSpCas9 | depositor partial sequence | sequence record 178349 | HeFSpCas9 ORF
ATGGACTATAAGGACCACGACGGAGACTACAAGGATCATGATATTGATTACAAAGACGATGACGATAAGA
TGGCCCCAAAGAAGAAGCGGAAGGTCGGTATCCACGGAGTCCCAGCAGCCGACAAGAAGTACAGCATCGG
CCTGGACATCGGCACCAACTCTGTGGGCTGGGCCGTGATCACCGACGAGTACAAGGTGCCCAGCAAGAAA
TTCAAGGTGCTGGGCAACACCGACCGGCACAGCATCAAGAAGAACCTGATCGGAGCCCTGCTGTTCGACA
GCGGCGAAACAGCCGAGGCCACCCGGCTGAAGAGAACCGCCAGAAGAAGATACACCAGACGGAAGAACCG
GATCTGCTATCTGCAAGAGATCTTCAGCAACGAGATGGCCAAGGTGGACGACAGCTTCTTCCACAGACTG
GAAGAGTCCTTCCTGGTGGAAGAGGATAAGAAGCACGAGCGGCACCCCATCTTCGGCAACATCGTGGACG
AGGTGGCCTACCACGAGAAGTACCCCACCATCTACCACCTGAGAAAGAAACTGGTGGACAGCACCGACAA
GGCCGACCTGCGGCTGATCTATCTGGCCCTGGCCCACATGATCAAGTTCCGGGGCCACTTCCTGATCGAG
GGCGACCTGAACCCCGACAACAGCGACGTGGACAAGCTGTTCATCCAGCTGGTGCAGACCTACAACCAGC
TGTTCGAGGAAAACCCCATCAACGCCAGCGGCGTGGACGCCAAGGCCATCCTGTCTGCCAGACTGAGCAA
GAGCAGACGGCTGGAAAATCTGATCGCCCAGCTGCCCGGCGAGAAGAAGAATGGCCTGTTCGGAAACCTG
ATTGCCCTGAGCCTGGGCCTGACCCCCAACTTCAAGAGCAACTTCGACCTGGCCGAGGATGCCAAACTGC
AGCTGAGCAAGGACACCTACGACGACGACCTGGACAACCTGCTGGCCCAGATCGGCGACCAGTACGCCGA
CCTGTTTCTGGCCGCCAAGAACCTGTCCGACGCCATCCTGCTGAGCGACATCCTGAGAGTGAACACCGAG
ATCACCAAGGCCCCCCTGAGCGCCTCTATGATCAAGAGATACGACGAGCACCACCAGGACCTGACCCTGC
TGAAAGCTCTCGTGCGGCAGCAGCTGCCTGAGAAGTACAAAGAGATTTTCTTCGACCAGAGCAAGAACGG
CTACGCCGGCTACATTGACGGCGGAGCCAGCCAGGAAGAGTTCTACAAGTTCATCAAGCCCATCCTGGAA
AAGATGGACGGCACCGAGGAACTGCTCGTGAAGCTGAACAGAGAGGACCTGCTGCGGAAGCAGCGGACCT
TCGACAACGGCAGCATCCCCCACCAGATCCACCTGGGAGAGCTGCACGCCATTCTGCGGCGGCAGGAAGA
TTTTTACCCATTCCTGAAGGACAACCGGGAAAAGATCGAGAAGATCCTGACCTTCCGCATCCCCTACTAC
GTGGGCCCTCTGGCCAGGGGAAACAGCAGATTCGCCTGGATGACCAGAAAGAGCGAGGAAACCATCACCC
CCTGGAACTTCGAGGAAGTGGTGGACAAGGGCGCTTCCGCCCAGAGCTTCATCGAGCGGATGACCGCCTT
CGATAAGAACCTGCCCAACGAGAAGGTGCTGCCCAAGCACAGCCTGCTGTACGAGTACTTCACCGTGTAT
AACGAGCTGACCAAAGTGAAATACGTGACCGAGGGAATGAGAAAGCCCGCCTTCCTGAGCGGCGAGCAGA
AAAAGGCCATCGTGGACCTGCTGTTCAAGACCAACCGGAAAGTGACCGTGAAGCAGCTGAAAGAGGACTA
CTTCAAGAAAATCGAGTGCTTCGACTCCGTGGAAATCTCCGGCGTGGAAGATCGGTTCAACGCCTCCCTG
GGCACATACCACGATCTGCTGAAAATTATCAAGGACAAGGACTTCCTGGACAATGAGGAAAACGAGGACA
TTCTGGAAGATATCGTGCTGACCCTGACACTGTTTGAGGACAGAGAGATGATCGAGGAACGGCTGAAAAC
CTATGCCCACCTGTTCGACGACAAAGTGATGAAGCAGCTGAAGCGGCGGAGATACACCGGCTGGGGCGCG
CTGAGCCGGAAGCTGATCAACGGCATCCGCGACAAGCAGTCCGGCAAGACAATCCTGGATTTCCTGAAGT
CCGACGGCTTCGCCAACAGAAACTTCATGGCGCTGATCCACGACGACAGCCTGACCTTTAAAGAGGACAT
CCAGAAAGCCCAGGTGTCCGGCCAGGGCGATAGCCTGCACGAGCACATTGCCAATCTCGCCGGCAGCCCC
GCCATTAAGAAGGGCATCCTCCAGACAGTGAAGGTGGTGGACGAGCTGGTGAAAGTGATGGGCCGGCACA
AGCCCGAGAACATCGTGATCGAAATGGCCAGAGAGAACCAGACCACCCAGAAGGGACAGAAGAACAGTCG
CGAGAGAATGAAGCGGATCGAAGAGGGCATCAAAGAGCTGGGCAGCCAGATCCTGAAAGAACACCCCGTG
GAAAACACCCAGCTCCAGAACGAGAAGCTGTACCTGTACTACCTCCAGAATGGGCGGGATATGTACGTGG
ACCAGGAACTGGACATCAACCGGCTGTCCGACTACGATGTGGACCATATCGTGCCTCAGAGCTTTCTGGC
GGACGACTCCATCGACAACAAGGTGCTGACCAGAAGCGACAAGAACCGGGGCAAGAGCGACAACGTGCCC
TCCGAAGAGGTCGTGAAGAAGATGAAGAACTACTGGCGGCAGCTGCTGAACGCCAAGCTGATTACCCAGA
GAAAGTTCGACAATCTGACCAAGGCCGAGAGAGGCGGCCTGAGCGAACTGGATAAGGCCGGCTTCATCAA
GAGACAGCTGGTGGAAACCCGGGCGATCACAAAGCACGTGGCACAGATCCTGGACTCCCGGATGAACACT
AAGTACGACGAGAATGACAAGCTGATCCGGGAAGTGAAAGTGATCACCCTGAAGTCCAAGCTGGTGTCCG
ATTTCCGGAAGGATTTCCAGTTTTACAAAGTGCGCGAGATCAACAACTACCACCACGCCCACGACGCCTA
CCTGAACGCCGTCGTGGGAACCGCCCTGATCAAAAAGTACCCTGCGCTGGAAAGCGAGTTCGTGTACGGC
GACTACAAGGTGTACGACGTGCGGAAGATGATCGCCAAGAGCGAGCAGGAAATCGGCAAGGCTACCGCCA
AGTACTTCTTCTACAGCAACATCATGAACTTTTTCAAGACCGAGATTACCCTGGCCAACGGCGAGATCCG
GAAGGCGCCTCTGATCGAGACAAACGGCGAAACCGGGGAGATCGTGTGGGATAAGGGCCGGGATTTTGCC
ACCGTGCGGAAAGTGCTGAGCATGCCCCAAGTGAATATCGTGAAAAAGACCGAGGTGCAGACAGGCGGCT
TCAGCAAAGAGTCTATCCTGCCCAAGAGGAACAGCGATAAGCTGATCGCCAGAAAGAAGGACTGGGATCC
TAAGAAGTACGGCGGCTTCGACAGCCCCACCGTGGCCTATTCTGTGCTGGTGGTGGCCAAAGTGGAAAAG
GGCAAGTCCAAGAAGCTTAAGAGTGTGAAAGAGCTGCTGGGGATCACCATCATGGAAAGAAGCAGCTTCG
AGAAGAATCCCATCGACTTTCTGGAAGCCAAGGGCTACAAAGAAGTGAAAAAGGACCTGATCATCAAGCT
GCCTAAGTACTCGCTCTTCGAGCTGGAAAACGGCCGGAAGAGAATGCTGGCCTCTGCCGGCGAATTGCAG
AAGGGAAACGAACTGGCTCTTCCCTCCAAATATGTGAACTTCCTGTACCTGGCCAGCCACTATGAGAAGC
TGAAGGGCTCCCCCGAGGATAATGAGCAGAAACAGCTGTTTGTGGAACAGCACAAGCACTACCTGGACGA
GATCATCGAGCAGATCAGCGAGTTCTCCAAGAGAGTGATCCTGGCCGACGCTAATCTGGACAAAGTGCTG
TCCGCCTACAACAAGCACCGGGATAAGCCCATCAGAGAGCAGGCCGAGAATATCATCCACCTGTTTACCC
TGACCAATCTGGGAGCCCCTGCCGCCTTCAAGTACTTTGACACCACCATCGATAGGAAGAGGTACACGTC
GACCAAAGAGGTGCTGGACGCCACCCTGATCCACCAGAGCATCACCGGCCTGTACGAAACGCGTATCGAC
CTGTCTCAGCTGGGAGGCGACAAAAGGCCGGCGGCCACGAAAAAGGCCGGCCAGGCAAAAAAGAAAAAGT
AA
